Addgene plasmid #179131: pCAG-mSpata33 (I81A)-PA
Purpose: Expression vector of mouse spermatogenesis associated 33 (Spata33) tagged with PA at C-terminus, CAG promoter, rabbit globin poly(A) signal. I81A mutation is introduced in Spata33.
Depositing lab: Masahito Ikawa. Depositing organization: The University of Osaka. Publication: SPATA33 localizes calcineurin to the mitochondria and regulates sperm motility in mice. Miyata H, Oura S, Morohoshi A, Shimada K, Mashiko D, Oyama Y, Kaneda Y, Matsumura T, Abbasi F, Ikawa M. Proc Natl Acad Sci U S A. 2021 Aug 31;118(35). pii: 2106673118. doi: 10.1073/pnas.2106673118. PubMed 34446558.
Backbone
  Vector backbone: pCAG1.1
  Backbone size w/o insert (bp): 5211
  Total vector size (bp): 5613
  Modifications to backbone: pCAGGS was used as an original vector. PA sequence was added.
  Vector type: Mammalian Expression
Growth in bacteria
  Bacterial resistance: Ampicillin, 100 μg/mL
  Growth temperature: 37°C
  Growth strain: DH5alpha
  Copy number: High Copy
Gene/Insert
  Gene/Insert name: spermatogenesis associated 33 (alt name: Spata33)
  Species: M. musculus (mouse)
  Insert size (bp): 402
  Mutation: Changed Isoleucine 81 to Alanine
  Entrez Gene: Spata33 (a.k.a. 4732415M23Rik, AI847264)
  Tag / fusion protein: PA (C terminal on backbone)
  Cloning method: Restriction Enzyme; 5′ cloning site XbaI (not destroyed); 3′ cloning site EcoRV (not destroyed)
  Sequencing primers: 5′ GCCTTCTTCTTTTTCCTACAGC; 3′ GCCACACCAGCCACCACCTTCTG
Terms and licenses: Academic/Nonprofit Terms; Industry Terms: Not Available to Industry
How to cite: pCAG-mSpata33 (I81A)-PA was a gift from Masahito Ikawa (Addgene plasmid # 179131 ; http://n2t.net/addgene:179131 ; RRID:Addgene_179131)
