[The description below was written by a language model from this plasmid's Addgene catalogue record and pLannotate feature annotations shown in this document.]
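Description:
pCAG-mSpata33 (I81A)-PA is a mammalian expression plasmid built on pCAG1.1, a pCAGGS derivative to which a PA epitope tag sequence was added. It is maintained in E. coli as a high-copy plasmid through a ColE1/pUC-type origin and selected with ampicillin via the β-lactamase gene. The backbone also carries an f1 phage origin and cloning-vector remnants (lacZα and lacI fragments, lac promoter/operator, and T7 and T3 promoters) that play no role in mammalian expression. No mammalian selection marker is recorded. The catalogue lists a total size of 5,613 bp, while the sequenced record is 5,623 nt.

The payload is the mouse spermatogenesis associated 33 (Spata33) coding sequence, about 400 bp, inserted between XbaI and EcoRV sites so that it is fused at its C-terminus to the backbone-encoded PA tag, which is not annotated separately in the feature table. The protein carries an isoleucine-to-alanine substitution at residue 81. Transcription is driven by the CAG promoter, seen in the annotation as the CMV immediate-early enhancer followed by the chimeric chicken β-actin/rabbit β-globin intron, an arrangement that gives strong, broadly active expression in mammalian cells. The transcript ends at a rabbit β-globin polyadenylation signal. The short HBB fragment annotated just upstream of that signal most likely reflects residual globin sequence in this 3′ region rather than an expressed product.

The plasmid is suited to expressing the tagged point mutant in mammalian cells, with the PA tag allowing antibody-based detection or pulldown. It comes from work on how SPATA33 localizes calcineurin to mitochondria and regulates sperm motility. The record does not state the specific functional effect of the I81A change.
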