Features (pLannotate 1.2.2; 16 found; start..end, strand, type, name):
     17..396     +  enhancer       CMV enhancer: human cytomegalovirus immediate early enhancer
    674..1688    +  intron         chimeric intron: chimera between introns from chicken β-actin and rabbit β-globin
   1749..2144    +  CDS            Spata33: SPT33_MOUSE - Experimental evidence at protein level: Swiss-Prot protein existence level 1. From Mus musculus (Mouse).
   2226..2297    +  CDS            HBB (fragment): HBB_PONPY - Experimental evidence at transcript level: Swiss-Prot protein existence level 2. Involved in oxygen transport from the lung to the various peripheral tissues. From Pongo pygmaeus (Bornean orangutan).
   2368..2423    +  polyA_signal   β-globin poly(A) signal: rabbit β-globin polyadenylation signal (Gil and Proudfoot, 1987)
   2779..2797    -  promoter       T7 promoter: promoter for bacteriophage T7 RNA polymerase
   2805..2960    +  CDS            lacZα (fragment): LacZα fragment of β-galactosidase; lacZ fragment
   2965..3393    +  rep_origin     f1 ori (sequence partly withheld): f1 bacteriophage origin of replication; arrow indicates direction of (+) strand synthesis
   3446..3550    +  promoter       AmpR promoter: bla
   3551..4411    +  CDS            AmpR: β-lactamase; bla; confers resistance to ampicillin, carbenicillin, and related antibiotics
   4582..5170    +  rep_origin     ori: high-copy-number ColE1/pMB1/pBR322/pUC origin of replication
   5353..5445    +  CDS            lacI (fragment): lac repressor; lacI; The lac repressor binds to the lac operator to inhibit transcription in E. coli. This inhibition can be relieved by adding lactose or isopropyl-β-D-thiogalactopyranoside (IPTG).
   5458..5479    +  protein_bind   CAP binding site: CAP binding activates transcription in the presence of cAMP. E. coli catabolite activator protein
   5494..5524    +  promoter       lac promoter: promoter for the E. coli lac operon
   5532..5548    +  protein_bind   lac operator: The lac repressor binds to the lac operator to inhibit transcription in E. coli. This inhibition can be relieved by adding lactose or isopropyl-β-D-thiogalactopyranoside (IPTG). lac repressor encoded by lacI
   5593..5611    +  promoter       T3 promoter: promoter for bacteriophage T3 RNA polymerase
>Addgene plasmid #179131 | pCAG-mSpata33 (I81A)-PA | addgene full sequence | sequence record 352818 | Addgene NGS Result
GAGCTCATCGATACTCGACATTGATTATTGACTAGTTATTAATAGTAATCAATTACGGGGTCATTAGTTC
ATAGCCCATATATGGAGTTCCGCGTTACATAACTTACGGTAAATGGCCCGCCTGGCTGACCGCCCAACGA
CCCCCGCCCATTGACGTCAATAATGACGTATGTTCCCATAGTAACGCCAATAGGGACTTTCCATTGACGT
CAATGGGTGGAGTATTTACGGTAAACTGCCCACTTGGCAGTACATCAAGTGTATCATATGCCAAGTACGC
CCCCTATTGACGTCAATGACGGTAAATGGCCCGCCTGGCATTATGCCCAGTACATGACCTTATGGGACTT
TCCTACTTGGCAGTACATCTACGTATTAGTCATCGCTATTACCATGGTCGAGGTGAGCCCCACGTTCTGC
TTCACTCTCCCCATCTCCCCCCCCTCCCCACCCCCAATTTTGTATTTATTTATTTTTTAATTATTTTGTG
CAGCGATGGGGGCGGGGGGGGGGGGGGSGCGCGCCRGGSGGGGSGGGGSGGGGSGRGGGGSGGGGSGGGG
SGRGGCGGAGAGGKGCGGCGGCAGCCAATCAGAGCGGCGCGCTCCGAAAGTTTCCTTTTATGGCGAGGCG
GCGGCGGCGGCGGCCCTATAAAAAGCGAAGCGCGCGGCGGGCGGGAGTCGCTGCGCGCTGCCTTCGCCCC
GTGCCCCGCTCCGCCGCCGCCTCGCGCCGCCCGCCCCGGCTCTGACTGACCGCGTTACTCCCACAGGTGA
GCGGGCGGGACGGCCCTTCTCCTCCGGGCTGTAATTAGCGCTTGGTTTAATGACGGCTTGTTTCTTTTCT
GTGGCTGCGTGAAAGCCTTGAGGGGCTCCGGGAGGGCCCTTTGTGCGGGGGGAGCGGCTCGGGGGGTGCG
TGCGTGTGTGTGTGCGTGGGGAGCGCCGCGTGCGGCTCCGCGCTGCCCGGCGGCTGTGAGCGCTGCGGGC
GCGGCGCGGGGCTTTGTGCGCTCCGCAGTGTGCGCGAGGGGAGCGCGGCCGGGGGCGGTGCCCCGCGGTG
CGGGGGGGGCTGCGAGGGGAACAAAGGCTGCGTGCGGGGTGTGTGCGTGGGGGGGTGAGCAGGGGGTGTG
GGCGCGTCGGTCGGGCTGCAACCCCCCCTGCACCCCCCTCCCCGAGTTGCTGAGCACGGCCCGGCTTCGG
GTGCGGGGCTCCGTACGGGGCGTGGCGCGGGGCTCGCCGTGCCGGGCGGGGGGTGGCGGCAGGTGGGGGT
GCCGGGCGGGGCGGGGCCGCCTCGGGCCGGGGAGGGCTCGGGGGAGGGGCGCGGCGGCCCCCGGAGCGCC
GGCGGCTGTCGAGGCGCGGCGAGCCGCAGCCATTGCCTTTTATGGTAATCGTGCGAGAGGGCGCAGGGAC
TTCCTTTGTCCCAAATCTGTGCGGAGCCGAAATCTGGGAGGCGCCGCCGCACCCCCTCTAGCGGGCGCGG
GGCGAAGCGGTGCGGCGCCGGCAGGAAGGAAATGGGCGGGGAGGGCCTTCGTGCGTCGCCGCGCCGCCGT
CCCCTTCTCCCTCTCCAGCCTCGGGGCTGTCCGCGGGGGGACGGCTGCCTTCGGGGGGGACGGGGCAGGG
CGGGGTTCGGCTTCTGGCGTGTGACCGGCGGCTCTAGCCTCTGCTAACCATGTTCATGCCTTCTTCTTTT
TCCTACAGCTCCTGGGCAACGTGCTGGTTATTGTGCTGTCTCATCATTTTGGCAAATCTAGAGCCGCCAT
GGGCCAGTCGAAAAGCAAACCCAGAGAGAAGAAAGAGGAGGAGAAGAGCACTACCACTTTAGTTACAAAG
TCTAAGGAGAAAGTAATGGAGAAGGAGGCCAAGCAGTCTGACAAGGAGTCGCAGCCTGCCGAAAGCCTGT
TGTTCGCGACATCCAAGCACTCAAGGCCGTCGTCTTCGTCTGAAGACAAACCTGAGACAAAGCAAAGGTC
AAGCAAGAAGAGAAGTGTCATCCCGCAGGCCATCATCACCCGGGCCTCCAACGAGACGCTAATCAGCTAC
GGCATCCCCGACAACGATGAACAGAGAACCATTCGGGAGCATGCCGACTGGGGTCCTTACCACCGACACA
GGAGCCCCAGCACAATAGCAGCCTATGATGTACACAACACAGAAGATATCAAGCTTGTCGACGCGGCCCT
CGAGGCTAGCGGCGTTGCCATGCCAGGTGCCGAAGATGATGTGGTGTAAATCGAGACTCCTCAGGTGCAG
GCTGCCTATCAGAAGGTGGTGGCTGGTGTGGCCAATGCCCTGGCTCACAAATACCACTGAGATCTTTTTC
CCTCTGCCAAAAATTATGGGGACATCATGAAGCCCCTTGAGCATCTGACTTCTGGCTAATAAAGGAAATT
TATTTTCATTGCAATAGTGTGTTGGAATTTTTTGTGTCTCTCACTCGGAAGGACATATGGGAGGGCAAAT
CATTTAAAACATCAGAATGAGTATTTGGTTTAGAGTTTGGCAACATATGCCCATATGCTGGCTGCCATGA
ACAAAGGTTGGCTATAAAGAGGTCATCAGTATATGAAACAGCCCCCTGCTGTCCATTCCTTATTCCATAG
AAAAGCCTTGACTTGAGGTTAGATTTTTTTTATATTTTGTTTTGTGTTATTTTTTTCTTTAACATCCCTA
AAATTTTCCTTACATGTTTTACTAGCCAGATTTTTCCTCCTCTCCTGACTACTCCCAGTCATAGCTGTCC
CTCTTCTCTTATGAAGATCCCTCGACTTAATTAAGGTACCCAATTCGCCCTATAGTGAGTCGTATTACGC
GCGCTCACTGGCCGTCGTTTTACAACGTCGTGACTGGGAAAACCCTGGCGTTACCCAACTTAATCGCCTT
GCAGCACATCCCCCTTTCGCCAGCTGGCGTAATAGCGAAGAGGCCCGCACCGATCGCCCTTCCCAACAGT
TGCGCAGCCTGAATGGCGAATGGG
[124 nt withheld, positions 2965-3088]
C
[91 nt withheld, positions 3090-3180]
A
[49 nt withheld, positions 3182-3230]
CCTTTGACGTTGGAGTCCACGTTCTTT
[37 nt withheld, positions 3258-3294]
ACCCTATCTCGGTCTATTCTTTTGATTTATAAGGGATTTTGCCGATTTCGGCCTATTGGTTAAAAAATGA
GCTGATTTAACAAAAATTTAACGCGAATTTTAACAAAATATTAACGCTTACAATTTAGGTGGCACTTTTC
GGGGAAATGTGCGCGGAACCCCTATTTGTTTATTTTTCTAAATACATTCAAATATGTATCCGCTCATGAG
ACAATAACCCTGATAAATGCTTCAATAATATTGAAAAAGGAAGAGTATGAGTATTCAACATTTCCGTGTC
GCCCTTATTCCCTTTTTTGCGGCATTTTGCCTTCCTGTTTTTGCTCACCCAGAAACGCTGGTGAAAGTAA
AAGATGCTGAAGATCAGTTGGGTGCACGAGTGGGTTACATCGAACTGGATCTCAACAGCGGTAAGATCCT
TGAGAGTTTTCGCCCCGAAGAACGTTTTCCAATGATGAGCACTTTTAAAGTTCTGCTATGTGGCGCGGTA
TTATCCCGTATTGACGCCGGGCAAGAGCAACTCGGTCGCCGCATACACTATTCTCAGAATGACTTGGTTG
AGTACTCACCAGTCACAGAAAAGCATCTTACGGATGGCATGACAGTAAGAGAATTATGCAGTGCTGCCAT
AACCATGAGTGATAACACTGCGGCCAACTTACTTCTGACAACGATCGGAGGACCGAAGGAGCTAACCGCT
TTTTTGCACAACATGGGGGATCATGTAACTCGCCTTGATCGTTGGGAACCGGAGCTGAATGAAGCCATAC
CAAACGACGAGCGTGACACCACGATGCCTGTAGCAATGGCAACAACGTTGCGCAAACTATTAACTGGCGA
ACTACTTACTCTAGCTTCCCGGCAACAATTAATAGACTGGATGGAGGCGGATAAAGTTGCAGGACCACTT
CTGCGCTCGGCCCTTCCGGCTGGCTGGTTTATTGCTGATAAATCTGGAGCCGGTGAGCGTGGGTCTCGCG
GTATCATTGCAGCACTGGGGCCAGATGGTAAGCCCTCCCGTATCGTAGTTATCTACACGACGGGGAGTCA
GGCAACTATGGATGAACGAAATAGACAGATCGCTGAGATAGGTGCCTCACTGATTAAGCATTGGTAACTG
TCAGACCAAGTTTACTCATATATACTTTAGATTGATTTAAAACTTCATTTTTAATTTAAAAGGATCTAGG
TGAAGATCCTTTTTGATAATCTCATGACCAAAATCCCTTAACGTGAGTTTTCGTTCCACTGAGCGTCAGA
CCCCGTAGAAAAGATCAAAGGATCTTCTTGAGATCCTTTTTTTCTGCGCGTAATCTGCTGCTTGCAAACA
AAAAAACCACCGCTACCAGCGGTGGTTTGTTTGCCGGATCAAGAGCTACCAACTCTTTTTCCGAAGGTAA
CTGGCTTCAGCAGAGCGCAGATACCAAATACTGTTCTTCTAGTGTAGCCGTAGTTAGGCCACCACTTCAA
GAACTCTGTAGCACCGCCTACATACCTCGCTCTGCTAATCCTGTTACCAGTGGCTGCTGCCAGTGGCGAT
AAGTCGTGTCTTACCGGGTTGGACTCAAGACGATAGTTACCGGATAAGGCGCAGCGGTCGGGCTGAACGG
GGGGTTCGTGCACACAGCCCAGCTTGGAGCGAACGACCTACACCGAACTGAGATACCTACAGCGTGAGCT
ATGAGAAAGCGCCACGCTTCCCGAAGGGAGAAAGGCGGACAGGTATCCGGTAAGCGGCAGGGTCGGAACA
GGAGAGCGCACGAGGGAGCTTCCAGGGGGAAACGCCTGGTATCTTTATAGTCCTGTCGGGTTTCGCCACC
TCTGACTTGAGCGTCGATTTTTGTGATGCTCGTCAGGGGGGCGGAGCCTATGGAAAAACGCCAGCAACGC
GGCCTTTTTACGGTTCCTGGCCTTTTGCTGGCCTTTTGCTCACATGTTCTTTCCTGCGTTATCCCCTGAT
TCTGTGGATAACCGTATTACCGCCTTTGAGTGAGCTGATACCGCTCGCCGCAGCCGAACGACCGAGCGCA
GCGAGTCAGTGAGCGAGGAAGCGGAAGAGCGCCCAATACGCAAACCGCCTCTCCCCGCGCGTTGGCCGAT
TCATTAATGCAGCTGGCACGACAGGTTTCCCGACTGGAAAGCGGGCAGTGAGCGCAACGCAATTAATGTG
AGTTAGCTCACTCATTAGGCACCCCAGGCTTTACACTTTATGCTTCCGGCTCGTATGTTGTGTGGAATTG
TGAGCGGATAACAATTTCACACAGGAAACAGCTATGACCATGATTACGCCAAGCGCGCAATTAACCCTCA
CTAAAGGGAACAAAAGCTG
